LOCUS       Exported 1860 bp ds-DNA circular SYN 13-MAY-2021
DEFINITION  part designed to occupy position 8 of EMMA. Functional category:
            Peptide linker.
ACCESSION   .
VERSION     .
KEYWORDS    YCe2746 HC_Kan_Linker1_p8
SOURCE      synthetic DNA construct
  ORGANISM  synthetic DNA construct
REFERENCE   1 (bases 1 to 1860)
  AUTHORS   Martella A, Matjusaitis M, Auxillos J, Pollard SM, Cai Y
  TITLE     EMMA: An Extensible Mammalian Modular Assembly Toolkit for the Rapid
            Design and Production of Diverse Expression Vectors.
  JOURNAL   ACS Synth Biol. 2017 Apr 24. doi: 10.1021/acssynbio.7b00016.
  PUBMED    28418644
REFERENCE   2 (bases 1 to 1860)
  AUTHORS   .
  TITLE     Direct Submission
  JOURNAL   Exported May 13, 2021 from SnapGene Server 1.1.58
            http://www.snapgene.com
FEATURES             Location/Qualifiers
     source          1..1860
                     /organism="synthetic DNA construct"
                     /mol_type="other DNA"
     terminator      35..66
                     /label=tonB terminator
                     /note="bidirectional E. coli tonB-P14 transcription
                     terminator"
     promoter        67..169
                     /label=cat promoter
                     /note="promoter of the E. coli cat gene encoding
                     chloramphenicol acetyltransferase"
     CDS             170..985
                     /codon_start=1
                     /gene="aph(3')-Ia"
                     /product="aminoglycoside phosphotransferase"
                     /label=KanR
                     /note="confers resistance to kanamycin in bacteria or G418
                     (Geneticin(R)) in eukaryotes"
                     /translation="MSHIQRETSCSRPRLNSNMDADLYGYKWARDNVGQSGATIYRLYG
                     KPDAPELFLKHGKGSVANDVTDEMVRLNWLTEFMPLPTIKHFIRTPDDAWLLTTAIPGK
                     TAFQVLEEYPDSGENIVDALAVFLRRLHSIPVCNCPFNGDRVFRLAQAQSRMNNGLVGA
                     SDFDDERNGWPVEQVWKEMHKLLPFSPDSVVTHGDFSLDNLIFDEGKLIGCIDVGRVGI
                     ADRYQDLAILWNCLGEFSPSLQKRLFQKYGIDNPDMNKLQFHLMLDEFF"
     primer_bind     complement(243..262)
                     /label=Kan-R
                     /note="Kanamycin resistance gene, reverse primer"
     terminator      1006..1033
                     /label=T7Te terminator
                     /note="phage T7 early transcription terminator"
     rep_origin      complement(1045..1632)
                     /direction=LEFT
                     /label=ori
                     /note="high-copy-number ColE1/pMB1/pBR322/pUC origin of
                     replication"
     primer_bind     complement(1125..1144)
                     /label=pBR322ori-F
                     /note="pBR322 origin, forward primer"
     terminator      1654..1683
                     /label=T3Te terminator
                     /note="phage T3 early transcription terminator"
ORIGIN
        1 accatttaaa tcatacctga cctccatagc agaaagtcaa aagcctccga ccggaggctt
       61 ttgacttgat cggcacgtaa gaggttccaa ctttcaccat aatgaaataa gatcactacc
      121 gggcgtattt tttgagttat cgagattttc aggagctaag gaagctaaaa tgagccatat
      181 tcaacgggaa acgtcttgct cgaggccgcg attaaattcc aacatggatg ctgatttata
      241 tgggtataaa tgggctcgcg ataatgtcgg gcaatcaggt gcgacaatct atcgattgta
      301 tgggaagccc gatgcgccag agttgtttct gaaacatggc aaaggtagcg ttgccaatga
      361 tgttacagat gagatggtca ggctaaactg gctgacggaa tttatgcctc ttccgaccat
      421 caagcatttt atccgtactc ctgatgatgc atggttactc accactgcga tcccagggaa
      481 aacagcattc caggtattag aagaatatcc tgattcaggt gaaaatattg ttgatgcgct
      541 ggcagtgttc ctgcgccggt tgcattcgat tcctgtttgt aattgtcctt ttaacggcga
      601 tcgcgtattt cgtctcgctc aggcgcaatc acgaatgaat aacggtttgg ttggtgcgag
      661 tgattttgat gacgagcgta atggctggcc tgttgaacaa gtctggaaag aaatgcataa
      721 gcttttgcca ttctcaccgg attcagtcgt cactcatggt gatttctcac ttgataacct
      781 tatttttgac gaggggaaat taataggttg tattgatgtt ggacgagtcg gaatcgcaga
      841 ccgataccag gatcttgcca tcctatggaa ctgcctcggt gagttttctc cttcattaca
      901 gaaacggctt tttcaaaaat atggtattga taatcctgat atgaataaat tgcagtttca
      961 cttgatgctc gatgagtttt tctgagggcc caaatgtaat cacctggctc accttcgggt
     1021 gggcctttct gcgttgctgg cgtttttcca taggctccgc ccccctgacg agcatcacaa
     1081 aaatcgatgc tcaagtcaga ggtggcgaaa cccgacagga ctataaagat accaggcgtt
     1141 tccccctgga agctccctcg tgcgctctcc tgttccgacc ctgccgctta ccggatacct
     1201 gtccgccttt ctcccttcgg gaagcgtggc gctttctcat agctcacgct gtaggtatct
     1261 cagttcggtg taggtcgttc gctccaagct gggctgtgtg cacgaacccc ccgttcagcc
     1321 cgaccgctgc gccttatccg gtaactatcg tcttgagtcc aacccggtaa gacacgactt
     1381 atcgccactg gcagcagcca ctggtaacag gattagcaga gcgaggtatg taggcggtgc
     1441 tacagagttc ttgaagtggt ggcctaacta cggctacact agaagaacag tatttggtat
     1501 ctgcgctctg ctgaagccag ttacctcgga aaaagagttg gtagctcttg atccggcaaa
     1561 caaaccaccg ctggtagcgg tggttttttt gtttgcaagc agcagattac gcgcagaaaa
     1621 aaaggatctc aagaagatcc tttgattttc taccgaagaa aggcccaccc gtgaaggtga
     1681 gccagtgagt tgattgcagt ccagttacgc tggagtctga ggctcgtcct gaatgatatc
     1741 aagcttgaat tcgtttcgtc tcgacgctcc gcttccgcca gatgcgctgc ctcctccgct
     1801 gccagatctg agtccagagc ctcgagacgt gacgaattct ctagatatcg ctcaatactg
//
