>Addgene plasmid #100699 | YCe2746 HC_Kan_Linker1_p8 | depositor full sequence | sequence record 189624 | YCe2746 HC_Kan_Linker1_p8 sequence 1864 bps
ATGGAGGTCAGGTATGATTTAAATGGTCAGTATTGAGCGATATCTAGAGAATTCGTCACGTCTCGAGGCT
CTGGACTCAGATCTGGCAGCGGAGGAGGCAGCGCATCTGGCGGAAGCGGAGCGTCGAGACGAAAACGAAT
TCAAGCTTGATATCATTCAGGACGAGCCTCAGACTCCAGCGTAACTGGACTGCAATCAACTCACTGGCTC
ACCTTCACGGGTGGGCCTTTCTTCGGTAGAAAATCAAAGGATCTTCTTGAGATCCTTTTTTTCTGCGCGT
AATCTGCTGCTTGCAAACAAAAAAACCACCGCTACCAGCGGTGGTTTGTTTGCCGGATCAAGAGCTACCA
ACTCTTTTTCCGAGGTAACTGGCTTCAGCAGAGCGCAGATACCAAATACTGTTCTTCTAGTGTAGCCGTA
GTTAGGCCACCACTTCAAGAACTCTGTAGCACCGCCTACATACCTCGCTCTGCTAATCCTGTTACCAGTG
GCTGCTGCCAGTGGCGATAAGTCGTGTCTTACCGGGTTGGACTCAAGACGATAGTTACCGGATAAGGCGC
AGCGGTCGGGCTGAACGGGGGGTTCGTGCACACAGCCCAGCTTGGAGCGAACGACCTACACCGAACTGAG
ATACCTACAGCGTGAGCTATGAGAAAGCGCCACGCTTCCCGAAGGGAGAAAGGCGGACAGGTATCCGGTA
AGCGGCAGGGTCGGAACAGGAGAGCGCACGAGGGAGCTTCCAGGGGGAAACGCCTGGTATCTTTATAGTC
CTGTCGGGTTTCGCCACCTCTGACTTGAGCATCGATTTTTGTGATGCTCGTCAGGGGGGCGGAGCCTATG
GAAAAACGCCAGCAACGCAGAAAGGCCCACCCGAAGGTGAGCCAGGTGATTACATTTGGGCCCTCATTAG
AAAAACTCATCGAGCATCAAGTGAAACTGCAATTTATTCATATCAGGATTATCAATACCATATTTTTGAA
AAAGCCGTTTCTGTAATGAAGGAGAAAACTCACCGAGGCAGTTCCATAGGATGGCAAGATCCTGGTATCG
GTCTGCGATTCCGACTCGTCCAACATCAATACAACCTATTAATTTCCCCTCGTCAAAAATAAGGTTATCA
AGTGAGAAATCACCATGAGTGACGACTGAATCCGGTGAGAATGGCAAAAGCTTATGCATTTCTTTCCAGA
CTTGTTCAACAGGCCAGCCATTACGCTCGTCATCAAAATCACTCGCACCAACCAAACCGTTATTCATTCG
TGATTGCGCCTGAGCGAGACGAAATACGCGATCGCCGTTAAAAGGACAATTACAAACAGGAATCGAATGC
AACCGGCGCAGGAACACTGCCAGCGCATCAACAATATTTTCACCTGAATCAGGATATTCTTCTAATACCT
GGAATGCTGTTTTCCCTGGGATCGCAGTGGTGAGTAACCATGCATCATCAGGAGTACGGATAAAATGCTT
GATGGTCGGAAGAGGCATAAATTCCGTCAGCCAGTTTAGCCTGACCATCTCATCTGTAACATCATTGGCA
ACGCTACCTTTGCCATGTTTCAGAAACAACTCTGGCGCATCGGGCTTCCCATACAATCGATAGATTGTCG
CACCTGATTGCCCGACATTATCGCGAGCCCATTTATACCCATATAAATCAGCATCCATGTTGGAATTTAA
TCGCGGCCTCGAGCAAGACGTTTCCCGTTGAATATGGCTCATTTTAGCTTCCTTAGCTCCTGAAAATCTC
GATAACTCAAAAAATACGCCCGGTAGTGATCTTATTTCATTATGGTGAAAGTTGGAACCTCTTACGTGCC
GATCAAGTCAAAAGCCTCCGGTCGGAGGCTTTTGACTTTCTGCT
Features (pLannotate 1.2.2; 6 found; start..end, strand, type, name):
    206..235     +  terminator     T3Te terminator: phage T3 early transcription terminator
    257..844     +  rep_origin     ori: high-copy-number ColE1/pMB1/pBR322/pUC origin of replication
    856..883     -  terminator     T7Te terminator: phage T7 early transcription terminator
    907..1722    -  CDS            KanR: aminoglycoside phosphotransferase; aph(3')-Ia; confers resistance to kanamycin in bacteria or G418 (Geneticin®) in eukaryotes
   1723..1825    -  promoter       cat promoter: promoter of the E. coli cat gene encoding chloramphenicol acetyltransferase
   1826..1857    -  terminator     tonB terminator: bidirectional E. coli tonB-P14 transcription terminator
