[The description below was written by a language model from this plasmid's Addgene catalogue record, the feature table of its GenBank file and pLannotate feature annotations shown in this document.]
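Description:
YCe2746 HC_Kan_Linker1_p8 is a small synthetic-biology part plasmid from the EMMA (Extensible Mammalian Modular Assembly) toolkit, built on the pSMART HC_Kan backbone. It is a storage and donor vector for E. coli rather than an expression construct in its own right. At roughly 1.86 kb it consists almost entirely of backbone: a high-copy ColE1/pUC-type origin of replication and a kanamycin resistance gene, aph(3')-Ia, driven by the cat promoter. The tonB, T7Te and T3Te transcription terminators flank these elements, an arrangement that insulates the cloning region from transcription reading out of the backbone, or from the insert into it. The two sequence records held for the plasmid differ by a few bases in length and are drawn in opposite orientations, but they annotate the same set of backbone features.

The payload is Linker1, a synthetic sequence encoding a short, flexible, glycine/serine-rich peptide linker, according to the depositor's comments. It is too short to be recognised by either annotation, so neither feature table marks it; it presumably lies in the unannotated stretch between the T3Te and tonB terminators. The cloning sites used are recorded as unknown. The part is formatted to occupy position 8 of the EMMA assembly scheme, in the functional category of peptide linkers. In this toolkit, standardised parts assigned to fixed positions are combined to build mammalian expression vectors. A linker part at this position would be expected to join adjacent coding parts into a fusion protein, although the record does not state which partners it is intended to connect.
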