Addgene plasmid #100699: YCe2746 HC_Kan_Linker1_p8
Purpose: part designed to occupy position 8 of EMMA. Functional category: Peptide linker
Depositing lab: Yizhi Cai. Depositing organization: University of Edinburgh. Publication: EMMA: An Extensible Mammalian Modular Assembly Toolkit for the Rapid Design and Production of Diverse Expression Vectors. Martella A, Matjusaitis M, Auxillos J, Pollard SM, Cai Y. ACS Synth Biol. 2017 Apr 24. doi: 10.1021/acssynbio.7b00016. PubMed 28418644.
Backbone
  Vector backbone: pSMART HC_Kan
  Vector type: Synthetic Biology
Growth in bacteria
  Bacterial resistance: Kanamycin, 50 μg/mL
  Growth temperature: 37°C
  Growth strain: DH5alpha
  Copy number: High Copy
Gene/Insert
  Gene/Insert name: Linker1
  Species: Synthetic
  Cloning method: Restriction Enzyme; 5′ cloning site Unknown (unknown if destroyed); 3′ cloning site Unknown (unknown if destroyed)
Terms and licenses: Academic/Nonprofit Terms; Industry Terms: Not Available to Industry
Depositor comments: Flexible peptide linker: SGLRSGSGGGSASGGSG . PROTEIN SCIENCE 2013 VOL 22:153�167 IMPORT NOTES: Special character found in field(Comments)
How to cite: YCe2746 HC_Kan_Linker1_p8 was a gift from Yizhi Cai (Addgene plasmid # 100699 ; http://n2t.net/addgene:100699 ; RRID:Addgene_100699)
